Addgene plasmid #161759: saposin B^W
Purpose: Saposin B (Homo Sapien) containing a single mutation, arginine 38 to tryptophan
Depositing lab: Sam Gellman. Depositing organization: University of Wisconsin, Madison. Publication: Stable Picodisc Assemblies from Saposin Proteins and Branched Detergents. Kurgan KW, Chen B, Brown KA, Falco Cobra P, Ye X, Ge Y, Gellman SH. Biochemistry. 2021 Apr 13;60(14):1108-1119. doi: 10.1021/acs.biochem.0c00924. Epub 2021 Mar 23. PubMed 33755420.
Backbone
  Vector backbone: pET15b
  Backbone size w/o insert (bp): 5711
  Total vector size (bp): 5948
  Vector type: Bacterial Expression
Growth in bacteria
  Bacterial resistance: Ampicillin, 100 μg/mL
  Growth temperature: 37°C
  Growth strain: DH5alpha
  Copy number: Unknown
Gene/Insert
  Gene/Insert name: saposin B R38_W (alt name: saposin B^W)
  Species: H. sapiens (human)
  Insert size (bp): 237
  Mutation: changed Arginine 38 to Tryptophan
  Promoter: T7
  Tag / fusion protein: His-tag (N terminal on backbone)
  Cloning method: Unknown
  Sequencing primers: 5′ T7; 3′ T7 Terminal
Resource information
  A portion of this plasmid was derived from a plasmid made by: Gene Universal Inc.
Terms and licenses: Academic/Nonprofit Terms; Industry Terms: Not Available to Industry
Depositor comments: R38W amino acid numbering is relative to the partial sequence provided by the deposing laboratory.
How to cite: saposin B^W was a gift from Sam Gellman (Addgene plasmid # 161759 ; http://n2t.net/addgene:161759 ; RRID:Addgene_161759)
