[The description below was written by a language model from this plasmid's Addgene catalogue record and pLannotate feature annotations shown in this document.]
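Description:
saposin B^W is a bacterial expression plasmid built on the pET15b backbone, about 5.9 kb in total, carrying a 237 bp insert that encodes human saposin B with a single substitution, arginine 38 to tryptophan. The depositor notes that this residue numbering refers to the partial saposin sequence supplied with the deposit rather than to the full prosaposin precursor. The automated annotation labels the coding region as PSAP by similarity to the pig Swiss-Prot entry, but the catalogue record gives the species as human.

Expression is driven by a T7 promoter followed by a lac operator and the strong phage T7 gene 10 ribosome binding site. Transcription therefore depends on a host supplying T7 RNA polymerase and is held off by the lac repressor, encoded by the plasmid's own lacI gene, until IPTG is added. The open reading frame begins with the backbone-encoded N-terminal His-tag (detected by the annotation as a fragment of a composite 6xHis tag), followed by a thrombin cleavage site that allows the tag to be removed after affinity purification, then the saposin B sequence. A T7 terminator lies downstream.

The plasmid is maintained through a pBR322-type origin accompanied by the bom region and the rop gene, which keeps copy number modest, and is selected with ampicillin through the β-lactamase gene. The scattered tetracycline resistance fragments are nonfunctional remnants of the pBR322 ancestry. The associated publication concerns stable picodisc assemblies formed from saposin proteins and branched detergents, so the construct serves to produce recombinant mutant saposin B for such work. The record does not state why a tryptophan was introduced.
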