Features (pLannotate 1.2.2; 21 found; start..end, strand, type, name):
      1..19      +  promoter       T7 promoter: promoter for bacteriophage T7 RNA polymerase
     20..44      +  protein_bind   lac operator: The lac repressor binds to the lac operator to inhibit transcription in E. coli. This inhibition can be relieved by adding lactose or isopropyl-β-D-thiogalactopyranoside (IPTG). lac repressor encoded by lacI
     59..81      +  RBS            RBS: efficient ribosome binding site from bacteriophage T7 gene 10 (Olins and Rangwala, 1989)
    100..116     +  CDS            capTEV™ (fragment): composite tag for in vivo biotinylation, TEV protease cleavage, and 6xHis tagging
    127..144     +  CDS            thrombin site: thrombin recognition and cleavage site
    151..384     +  CDS            PSAP: SAP_PIG - Experimental evidence at protein level: Swiss-Prot protein existence level 1. Saposin-B stimulates the hydrolysis of galacto-cerebroside sulfate by arylsulfatase A (EC 3.1.6.8), GM1 gangliosides by beta- galactosidase (EC 3.2.1.23) and globotriaosylceramide by alpha- galactosidase A (EC 3.2.1.22). Saposin-B forms a solubilizing complex with the substrates of the sphingolipid hydrolases. From Sus scrofa (Pig).
    400..449     +  CDS            SET1 (fragment): solubility-enhancement tag derived from T7 phage gene 10B
    457..504     +  terminator     T7 terminator: transcription terminator for bacteriophage T7 RNA polymerase
    527..631     -  CDS            TcR (fragment): tetracycline efflux protein; tet; confers resistance to tetracycline
    679..707     -  promoter       tet promoter: E. coli promoter for tetracycline efflux protein gene
    820..924     +  promoter       AmpR promoter: bla
    925..1785    +  CDS            AmpR: β-lactamase; bla; confers resistance to ampicillin, carbenicillin, and related antibiotics
   1956..2544    +  rep_origin     ori: high-copy-number ColE1/pMB1/pBR322/pUC origin of replication
   2730..2869    -  misc_feature   bom: basis of mobility region from pBR322
   2971..3162    -  CDS            rop: Rop protein, which maintains plasmids at low copy number; rop
   3179..3559    +  CDS            YPB1_ECOLX: Protein predicted: Swiss-Prot protein existence level 4. From Escherichia coli.
   3801..4425    -  CDS            TcR (fragment): tetracycline efflux protein; tet; confers resistance to tetracycline
   4440..4461    -  protein_bind   CAP binding site: CAP binding activates transcription in the presence of cAMP. E. coli catabolite activator protein
   4474..5556    -  CDS            lacI: lac repressor; lacI; The lac repressor binds to the lac operator to inhibit transcription in E. coli. This inhibition can be relieved by adding lactose or isopropyl-β-D-thiogalactopyranoside (IPTG).
   5557..5634    -  promoter       lacI promoter: lacI
   5642..5921    -  CDS            TcR (fragment): tetracycline efflux protein; tet; confers resistance to tetracycline
>Addgene plasmid #161759 | saposin B^W | addgene full sequence | sequence record 336172 | Addgene NGS Result
TAATACGACTCACTATAGGGGAATTGTGAGCGGATAACAATTCCCCTCTAGAAATAATTTTGTTTAACTT
TAAGAAGGAGATATACCATGGGCAGCAGCCATCATCATCATCATCACAGCAGCGGCCTGGTGCCGCGCGG
CAGCCATATGGGTGACGTTTGCCAAGATTGTATTCAAATGGTTACCGATATTCAGACCGCCGTTCGTACC
AATTCTACCTTTGTTCAAGCCTTGGTTGAACATGTTAAAGAAGAATGTGATTGGTTGGGTCCTGGTATGG
CCGATATTTGCAAAAATTATATTAGCCAGTATAGCGAAATCGCTATTCAGATGATGATGCATATGCAACC
GAAAGAAATTTGTGCTTTGGTTGGTTTTTGTGATTAACTCGAGGATCCGGCTGCTAACAAAGCCCGAAAG
GAAGCTGAGTTGGCTGCTGCCACCGCTGAGCAATAACTAGCATAACCCCTTGGGGCCTCTAAACGGGTCT
TGAGGGGTTTTTTGCTGAAAGGAGGAACTATATCCGGATATCCCGCAAGAGGCCCGGCAGTACCGGCATA
ACCAAGCCTATGCCTACAGCATCCAGGGTGACGGTGCCGAGGATGACGATGAGCGCATTGTTAGATTTCA
TACACGGTGCCTGACTGCGTTAGCAATTTAACTGTGATAAACTACCGCATTAAAGCTTATCGATGATAAG
CTGTCAAACATGAGAATTCTTGAAGACGAAAGGGCCTCGTGATACGCCTATTTTTATAGGTTAATGTCAT
GATAATAATGGTTTCTTAGACGTCAGGTGGCACTTTTCGGGGAAATGTGCGCGGAACCCCTATTTGTTTA
TTTTTCTAAATACATTCAAATATGTATCCGCTCATGAGACAATAACCCTGATAAATGCTTCAATAATATT
GAAAAAGGAAGAGTATGAGTATTCAACATTTCCGTGTCGCCCTTATTCCCTTTTTTGCGGCATTTTGCCT
TCCTGTTTTTGCTCACCCAGAAACGCTGGTGAAAGTAAAAGATGCTGAAGATCAGTTGGGTGCACGAGTG
GGTTACATCGAACTGGATCTCAACAGCGGTAAGATCCTTGAGAGTTTTCGCCCCGAAGAACGTTTTCCAA
TGATGAGCACTTTTAAAGTTCTGCTATGTGGCGCGGTATTATCCCGTGTTGACGCCGGGCAAGAGCAACT
CGGTCGCCGCATACACTATTCTCAGAATGACTTGGTTGAGTACTCACCAGTCACAGAAAAGCATCTTACG
GATGGCATGACAGTAAGAGAATTATGCAGTGCTGCCATAACCATGAGTGATAACACTGCGGCCAACTTAC
TTCTGACAACGATCGGAGGACCGAAGGAGCTAACCGCTTTTTTGCACAACATGGGGGATCATGTAACTCG
CCTTGATCGTTGGGAACCGGAGCTGAATGAAGCCATACCAAACGACGAGCGTGACACCACGATGCCTGCA
GCAATGGCAACAACGTTGCGCAAACTATTAACTGGCGAACTACTTACTCTAGCTTCCCGGCAACAATTAA
TAGACTGGATGGAGGCGGATAAAGTTGCAGGACCACTTCTGCGCTCGGCCCTTCCGGCTGGCTGGTTTAT
TGCTGATAAATCTGGAGCCGGTGAGCGTGGGTCTCGCGGTATCATTGCAGCACTGGGGCCAGATGGTAAG
CCCTCCCGTATCGTAGTTATCTACACGACGGGGAGTCAGGCAACTATGGATGAACGAAATAGACAGATCG
CTGAGATAGGTGCCTCACTGATTAAGCATTGGTAACTGTCAGACCAAGTTTACTCATATATACTTTAGAT
TGATTTAAAACTTCATTTTTAATTTAAAAGGATCTAGGTGAAGATCCTTTTTGATAATCTCATGACCAAA
ATCCCTTAACGTGAGTTTTCGTTCCACTGAGCGTCAGACCCCGTAGAAAAGATCAAAGGATCTTCTTGAG
ATCCTTTTTTTCTGCGCGTAATCTGCTGCTTGCAAACAAAAAAACCACCGCTACCAGCGGTGGTTTGTTT
GCCGGATCAAGAGCTACCAACTCTTTTTCCGAAGGTAACTGGCTTCAGCAGAGCGCAGATACCAAATACT
GTCCTTCTAGTGTAGCCGTAGTTAGGCCACCACTTCAAGAACTCTGTAGCACCGCCTACATACCTCGCTC
TGCTAATCCTGTTACCAGTGGCTGCTGCCAGTGGCGATAAGTCGTGTCTTACCGGGTTGGACTCAAGACG
ATAGTTACCGGATAAGGCGCAGCGGTCGGGCTGAACGGGGGGTTCGTGCACACAGCCCAGCTTGGAGCGA
ACGACCTACACCGAACTGAGATACCTACAGCGTGAGCTATGAGAAAGCGCCACGCTTCCCGAAGGGAGAA
AGGCGGACAGGTATCCGGTAAGCGGCAGGGTCGGAACAGGAGAGCGCACGAGGGAGCTTCCAGGGGGAAA
CGCCTGGTATCTTTATAGTCCTGTCGGGTTTCGCCACCTCTGACTTGAGCGTCGATTTTTGTGATGCTCG
TCAGGGGGGCGGAGCCTATGGAAAAACGCCAGCAACGCGGCCTTTTTACGGTTCCTGGCCTTTTGCTGGC
CTTTTGCTCACATGTTCTTTCCTGCGTTATCCCCTGATTCTGTGGATAACCGTATTACCGCCTTTGAGTG
AGCTGATACCGCTCGCCGCAGCCGAACGACCGAGCGCAGCGAGTCAGTGAGCGAGGAAGCGGAAGAGCGC
CTGATGCGGTATTTTCTCCTTACGCATCTGTGCGGTATTTCACACCGCAATGGTGCACTCTCAGTACAAT
CTGCTCTGATGCCGCATAGTTAAGCCAGTATACACTCCGCTATCGCTACGTGACTGGGTCATGGCTGCGC
CCCGACACCCGCCAACACCCGCTGACGCGCCCTGACGGGCTTGTCTGCTCCCGGCATCCGCTTACAGACA
AGCTGTGACCGTCTCCGGGAGCTGCATGTGTCAGAGGTTTTCACCGTCATCACCGAAACGCGCGAGGCAG
CTGCGGTAAAGCTCATCAGCGTGGTCGTGAAGCGATTCACAGATGTCTGCCTGTTCATCCGCGTCCAGCT
CGTTGAGTTTCTCCAGAAGCGTTAATGTCTGGCTTCTGATAAAGCGGGCCATGTTAAGGGCGGTTTTTTC
CTGTTTGGTCACTGATGCCTCCGTGTAAGGGGGATTTCTGTTCATGGGGGTAATGATACCGATGAAACGA
GAGAGGATGCTCACGATACGGGTTACTGATGATGAACATGCCCGGTTACTGGAACGTTGTGAGGGTAAAC
AACTGGCGGTATGGATGCGGCGGGACCAGAGAAAAATCACTCAGGGTCAATGCCAGCGCTTCGTTAATAC
AGATGTAGGTGTTCCACAGGGTAGCCAGCAGCATCCTGCGATGCAGATCCGGAACATAATGGTGCAGGGC
GCTGACTTCCGCGTTTCCAGACTTTACGAAACACGGAAACCGAAGACCATTCATGTTGTTGCTCAGGTCG
CAGACGTTTTGCAGCAGCAGTCGCTTCACGTTCGCTCGCGTATCGGTGATTCATTCTGCTAACCAGTAAG
GCAACCCCGCCAGCCTAGCCGGGTCCTCAACGACAGGAGCACGATCATGCGCACCCGTGGCCAGGACCCA
ACGCTGCCCGAGATGCGCCGCGTGCGGCTGCTGGAGATGGCGGACGCGATGGATATGTTCTGCCAAGGGT
TGGTTTGCGCATTCACAGTTCTCCGCAAGAATTGATTGGCTCCAATTCTTGGAGTGGTGAATCCGTTAGC
GAGGTGCCGCCGGCTTCCATTCAGGTCGAGGTGGCCCGGCTCCATGCACCGCGACGCAACGCGGGGAGGC
AGACAAGGTATAGGGCGGCGCCTACAATCCATGCCAACCCGTTCCATGTGCTCGCCGAGGCGGCATAAAT
CGCCGTGACGATCAGCGGTCCAATGATCGAAGTTAGGCTGGTAAGAGCCGCGAGCGATCCTTGAAGCTGT
CCCTGATGGTCGTCATCTACCTGCCTGGACAGCATGGCCTGCAACGCGGGCATCCCGATGCCGCCGGAAG
CGAGAAGAATCATAATGGGGAAGGCCATCCAGCCTCGCGTCGCGAACGCCAGCAAGACGTAGCCCAGCGC
GTCGGCCGCCATGCCGGCGATAATGGCCTGCTTCTCGCCGAAACGTTTGGTGGCGGGACCAGTGACGAAG
GCTTGAGCGAGGGCGTGCAAGATTCCGAATACCGCAAGCGACAGGCCGATCATCGTCGCGCTCCAGCGAA
AGCGGTCCTCGCCGAAAATGACCCAGAGCGCTGCCGGCACCTGTCCTACGAGTTGCATGATAAAGAAGAC
AGTCATAAGTGCGGCGACGATAGTCATGCCCCGCGCCCACCGGAAGGAGCTGACTGGGTTGAAGGCTCTC
AAGGGCATCGGTCGAGATCCCGGTGCCTAATGAGTGAGCTAACTTACATTAATTGCGTTGCGCTCACTGC
CCGCTTTCCAGTCGGGAAACCTGTCGTGCCAGCTGCATTAATGAATCGGCCAACGCGCGGGGAGAGGCGG
TTTGCGTATTGGGCGCCAGGGTGGTTTTTCTTTTCACCAGTGAGACGGGCAACAGCTGATTGCCCTTCAC
CGCCTGGCCCTGAGAGAGTTGCAGCAAGCGGTCCACGCTGGTTTGCCCCAGCAGGCGAAAATCCTGTTTG
ATGGTGGTTAACGGCGGGATATAACATGAGCTGTCTTCGGTATCGTCGTATCCCACTACCGAGATATCCG
CACCAACGCGCAGCCCGGACTCGGTAATGGCGCGCATTGCGCCCAGCGCCATCTGATCGTTGGCAACCAG
CATCGCAGTGGGAACGATGCCCTCATTCAGCATTTGCATGGTTTGTTGAAAACCGGACATGGCACTCCAG
TCGCCTTCCCGTTCCGCTATCGGCTGAATTTGATTGCGAGTGAGATATTTATGCCAGCCAGCCAGACGCA
GACGCGCCGAGACAGAACTTAATGGGCCCGCTAACAGCGCGATTTGCTGGTGACCCAATGCGACCAGATG
CTCCACGCCCAGTCGCGTACCGTCTTCATGGGAGAAAATAATACTGTTGATGGGTGTCTGGTCAGAGACA
TCAAGAAATAACGCCGGAACATTAGTGCAGGCAGCTTCCACAGCAATGGCATCCTGGTCATCCAGCGGAT
AGTTAATGATCAGCCCACTGACGCGTTGCGCGAGAAGATTGTGCACCGCCGCTTTACAGGCTTCGACGCC
GCTTCGTTCTACCATCGACACCACCACGCTGGCACCCAGTTGATCGGCGCGAGATTTAATCGCCGCGACA
ATTTGCGACGGCGCGTGCAGGGCCAGACTGGAGGTGGCAACGCCAATCAGCAACGACTGTTTGCCCGCCA
GTTGTTGTGCCACGCGGTTGGGAATGTAATTCAGCTCCGCCATCGCCGCTTCCACTTTTTCCCGCGTTTT
CGCAGAAACGTGGCTGGCCTGGTTCACCACGCGGGAAACGGTCTGATAAGAGACACCGGCATACTCTGCG
ACATCGTATAACGTTACTGGTTTCACATTCACCACCCTGAATTGACTCTCTTCCGGGCGCTATCATGCCA
TACCGCGAAAGGTTTTGCGCCATTCGATGGTGTCCGGGATCTCGACGCTCTCCCTTATGCGACTCCTGCA
TTAGGAAGCAGCCCAGTAGTAGGTTGAGGCCGTTGAGCACCGCCGCCGCAAGGAATGGTGCATGCAAGGA
GATGGCGCCCAACAGTCCCCCGGCCACGGGGCCTGCCACCATACCCACGCCGAAACAAGCGCTCATGAGC
CCGAAGTGGCGAGCCCGATCTTCCCCATCGGTGATGTCGGCGATATAGGCGCCAGCAACCGCACCTGTGG
CGCCGGTGATGCCGGCCACGATGCGTCCGGCGTAGAGGATCGAGATCTCGATCCCGCGAAAT
