>Addgene plasmid #161759 | saposin B^W | depositor partial sequence | sequence record 313548 | saposin B R38_W
GGTGACGTTTGCCAAGATTGTATTCAAATGGTTACCGATATTCAGACCGCCGTTCGTACCAATTCTACCT
TTGTTCAAGCCTTGGTTGAACATGTTAAAGAAGAATGTGATTGGTTGGGTCCTGGTATGGCCGATATTTG
CAAAAATTATATTAGCCAGTATAGCGAAATCGCTATTCAGATGATGATGCATATGCAACCGAAAGAAATT
TGTGCTTTGGTTGGTTTTTGTGATTAA
